>Addgene plasmid #58290 | pERB172 | depositor full sequence | sequence record 89869 | pERB172 sequence 12270 bps
AAGCTTAATAAACACGGAAGGAGACAATACCGGAAGGAACCCGCGCTATGACGGCAATAAAAAGACAGAA
TAAAACGCACGGGTGTTGGGTCGTTTGTTCATAAACGCGGGGTTCGGTCCCAGGGCTGGCACTCTGTCGA
TACCCCACCGAGACCCCATTGGGGCCAATACGCCCGCGTTTCTTCCTTTTCCCCACCCCACCCCCCAAGT
TCGGGTGAAGGCCCAGGGCTCGCAGCCAACGTCGGGGCGGCAGGCCCTGCCATAGCCACTGGCCCCGTGG
GTTAGGGACGGGGTCCCCCATTCGAGAATAAATAACTTCGTATAAAGTATCCTATACGAAGTTATCACCC
TGCAGTACGTATCCGGTAGCCTTGCAGAAGTTGGTCGTGAGGCACTGGGCAGGTAAGTATCAAGGTTACA
AGACAGGTTTAAGGAGACCAATAGAAACTGGGCTTGTCGAGACAGAGAAGACTCTTGCGTTTCGGTCGAC
TTCTAGAGCTCTGGAGGCTTGCTGAAGGCTGTATGCTGATATGGATTCATGTGCACATGGTTTTGGCCAC
TGACTGACCATGTGCATGAATCCATATCAGGACACAAGGCCTGTTACTAGCACTCACATGGAACAAATGG
CCGAATTCGGCGCTAGCTGCTGATATCGCATACGCGTGGACCAGATAGGCACCTATTGGTCTTACTGACA
TCCACTTTGCCTTTCTCTCCACAGGTGTCGGTACCGCGGGCCCGGGATCCACCGGCGCGCCACCATGTCT
GTGGATCCAATGACCTACGAGGCCCAGTTCTTTGGCTTCACGCCACAAACGTGCATGCTTCGGATCTACA
TTGCATTTCAAGACTACCTATTTGAAGTGATGCAGGCCGTTGAACAGGTTATTCTGAAGAAGCTGGATGG
CATCCCAGACTGTGACATTAGCCCAGTGCAGATTCGCAAATGCACAGAGAAGTTTCTTTGCTTCATGAAA
GGACATTTTGATAACCTTTTTAGCAAAATGGAGCAACTGTTTTTGCAGCTGATTTTACGTATTCCCTCAA
ACATCTTGCTTCCTGAAGATAAATGTAAGGAGACACCTTATAGTGAGGAAGATTTTCAGCATCTCCAGAA
AGAAATTGAACAGTTACAGGAGAAGTACAAGACTGAATTATGTACTAAGCAGGCCCTTCTTGCAGAATTA
GAAGAGCAAAAAATTGTTCAGGCCAAACTCAAACAGACGTTGACTTTCTTTGATGAGCTTCATAATGTTG
GCAGAGATCATGGGACTAGTGATTTTAGGGAGAGTTTAGTATCCCTGGTTCAGAACTCCAGAAAACTACA
GAACATTAGAGACAATGTGGAAAAGGAATCGAAACGACTGAAAATATCTATGCTAGCAGTCGCCACCATG
GTGAGCAAGGGCGAGGAGCTGTTCACCGGGGTGGTGCCCATCCTGGTCGAGCTGGACGGCGACGTAAACG
GCCACAAGTTCAGCGTGTCCGGCGAGGGCGAGGGCGATGCCACCTACGGCAAGCTGACCCTGAAGTTCAT
CTGCACCACCGGCAAGCTGCCCGTGCCCTGGCCCACCCTCGTGACCACCCTGACCTACGGCGTGCAGTGC
TTCAGCCGCTACCCCGACCACATGAAGCAGCACGACTTCTTCAAGTCCGCCATGCCCGAAGGCTACGTCC
AGGAGCGCACCATCTTCTTCAAGGACGACGGCAACTACAAGACCCGCGCCGAGGTGAAGTTCGAGGGCGA
CACCCTGGTGAACCGCATCGAGCTGAAGGGCATCGACTTCAAGGAGGACGGCAACATCCTGGGGCACAAG
CTGGAGTACAACTACAACAGCCACAACGTCTATATCATGGCCGACAAGCAGAAGAACGGCATCAAGGTGA
ACTTCAAGATCCGCCACAACATCGAGGACGGCAGCGTGCAGCTCGCCGACCACTACCAGCAGAACACCCC
CATCGGCGACGGCCCCGTGCTGCTGCCCGACAACCACTACCTGAGCACCCAGTCCGCCCTGAGCAAAGAC
CCCAACGAGAAGCGCGATCACATGGTCCTGCTGGAGTTCGTGACCGCCGCCGGGATCACTCTCGGCATGG
ACGAGCTGTACAAGGGTGGTGAATTCTCTAGAGGAGTGCAGGTGGAAACCATCTCCCCAGGAGACGGGCG
CACCTTCCCCAAGCGCGGCCAGACCTGCGTGGTGCACTACACCGGGATGCTTGAAGATGGAAAGAAATTT
GATTCCTCCCGGGACAGAAACAAGCCCTTTAAGTTTATGCTAGGCAAGCAGGAGGTGATCCGAGGCTGGG
AAGAAGGGGTTGCCCAGATGAGTGTGGGTCAGAGAGCCAAACTGACTATATCTCCAGATTATGCCTATGG
TGCCACTGGGCACCCAGGCATCATCCCACCACATGCCACTCTCGTCTTCGATGTGGAGCTTCTAAAACTG
GAAACTAGAGGCGTGCAGGTCGAGACCATCAGCCCCGGCGACGGCCGCACCTTTCCCAAGAGAGGCCAGA
CTTGCGTGGTCCACTACACCGGCATGCTGGAGGACGGCAAGAAGTTCGACAGCAGCCGCGACCGCAACAA
GCCCTTCAAGTTCATGCTGGGCAAACAGGAAGTGATCCGCGGCTGGGAGGAAGGCGTGGCTCAGATGAGC
GTGGGGCAGCGGGCCAAGCTGACCATCAGCCCCGACTATGCCTACGGCGCCACCGGCCACCCCGGCATCA
TCCCCCCCCACGCCACCCTGGTGTTCGACGTGGAGCTGCTGAAGCTGGAGACTAGTGAATTCGGAGTGCA
GGTGGAAACCATCTCCCCAGGAGACGGGCGCACCTTCCCCAAGCGCGGCCAGACCTGCGTGGTGCACTAC
ACCGGGATGCTTGAAGATGGAAAGAAATTTGATTCCTCCCGGGACAGAAACAAGCCCTTTAAGTTTATGC
TAGGCAAGCAGGAGGTGATCCGAGGCTGGGAAGAAGGGGTTGCCCAGATGAGTGTGGGTCAGAGAGCCAA
ACTGACTATATCTCCAGATTATGCCTATGGTGCCACTGGGCACCCAGGCATCATCCCACCACATGCCACT
CTCGTCTTCGATGTGGAGCTTCTAAAACTGGAATGATCTAGAGGGCCCTATTCTCCGGATAACCGGAGGT
GCAGGCTGCCTATGCATGTTAACAATTGCATCGATAAGCTTGATATCGAATTCCTGCAGCCCGGGGGATC
CGCCCCTCTCCCTCCCCCCCCCCTAACGTTACTGGCCGAAGCCGCTTGGAATAAGGCCGGTGTGCGTTTG
TCTATATGTTATTTTCCACCATATTGCCGTCTTTTGGCAATGTGAGGGCCCGGAAACCTGGCCCTGTCTT
CTTGACGAGCATTCCTAGGGGTCTTTCCCCTCTCGCCAAAGGAATGCAAGGTCTGTTGAATGTCGTGAAG
GAAGCAGTTCCTCTGGAAGCTTCTTGAAGACAAACAACGTCTGTAGCGACCCTTTGCAGGCAGCGGAACC
CCCCACCTGGCGACAGGTGCCTCTGCGGCCAAAAGCCACGTGTATAAGATACACCTGCAAAGGCGGCACA
ACCCCAGTGCCACGTTGTGAGTTGGATAGTTGTGGAAAGAGTCAAATGGCTCTCCTCAAGCGTATTCAAC
AAGGGGCTGAAGGATGCCCAGAAGGTACCCCATTGTATGGGATCTGATCTGGGGCCTCGGTACACATGCT
TTACATGTGTTTAGTCGAGGTTAAAAAAACGTCTAGGCCCCCCGAACCACGGGGACGTGGTTTTCCTTTG
AAAAACACGATGATAATATGGCCACAACCATGACCGAGTACAAGCCCACGGTGCGCCTCGCCACCCGCGA
CGACGTCCCCCGGGCCGTACGCACCCTCGCCGCCGCGTTCGCCGACTACCCCGCCACGCGCCACACCGTC
GACCCGGACCGCCACATCGAGCGGGTCACCGAGCTGCAAGAACTCTTCCTCACGCGCGTCGGGCTCGACA
TCGGCAAGGTGTGGGTCGCGGACGACGGCGCCGCGGTGGCGGTCTGGACCACGCCGGAGAGCGTCGAAGC
GGGGGCGGTGTTCGCCGAGATCGGCCCGCGCATGGCCGAGTTGAGCGGTTCCCGGCTGGCCGCGCAGCAA
CAGATGGAAGGCCTCCTGGCGCCGCACCGGCCCAAGGAGCCCGCGTGGTTCCTGGCCACCGTCGGCGTGT
CGCCCGACCACCAGGGCAAGGGTCTGGGCAGCGCCGTCGTGCTCCCCGGAGTGGAGGCGGCCGAGCGCGC
CGGGGTGCCCGCCTTCCTGGAGACCTCCGCGCCCCGCAACCTCCCCTTCTACGAGCGGCTCGGCTTCACC
GTCACCGCCGACGTCGAGGTGCCCGAAGGACCGCGCACCTGGTGCATGACCCGCAAGCCCGGTGCCTAGC
CGGAGACCGAAAGGAGCGCACGACCCCATGGCTCCGACCGAAGCCGACCCGGGCGGCCCCGCCGACCCCG
CACCCGCCCCCGAGGCCCACCGACTCTAGAGCTCGCTGATCAGCCTCGACTGTGCCTTCTAGTTGCCAGC
CATCTGTTGTTTGCCCCTCCCCCGTGCCTTCCTTGACCCTGGAAGGTGCCACTCCCACTGTCCTTTCCTA
ATAAAATGAGGAAATTGCATCGCATTGTCTGAGTAGGTGTCATTCTATTCTGGGGGGTGGGGTGGGGCAG
GACAGCAAGGGGGAGGATTGGGAAGACAATAGCACTAGTTTCGCGTTAAGATACATTGATGAGTTTGGAC
AAACCACAACTAGAATGCAGTGAAAAAAATGCTTTATTTGTGAAATTTGTGATGCTATTGCTTTATTTGT
AACCATTATAAGCTGCAATAAACAAGTTAACAACAACAATTGCATTCATTTTATGTTTCAGGTTCAGGGG
GAGGTGTGGGAGGTTTTTTAAAGCAAGTAAAACCTCTACAAATGTGGTATGGCTGATTATGATCAGTTAT
CTAGATCCGGTGGATCTATTTACCCGGGGAGCATGTCAAGGTCAAAATCGTCAAGGGCATCGGCTGGGAG
CATGTCTAAGTCAAAATCGTCAAGGGCGTCGGTCGGCCCGCCGCTTTCGCACTTTAGCTGTTTCTCCAGG
CCACATATGATTAGTTCCAGGCCGAAAAGGAAGGCAGGTTCGGCTCCCTGCCGGTCGAACAGCTCAATTG
CTTGTCTCAGAAGTGGGGGCATAGAATCGGTGGTAGGTGTCTCTCTTTCCTCTTTTGCTACTTGATGCTC
CTGTTCCTCCAATACGCAGCCCAGTGTAAAGTGGCCCACGGCGGACAGAGCGTACAGTGCGTTCTCCAGG
GAGAAGCCTTGCTGACACAGGAACGCGAGCTGATTTTCCAGGGTTTCGTACTGTTTCTCTGTTGGGCGGG
TGCCGAGATGCACTTTAGCCCCGTCGCGATGTGAGAGGAGAGCACAGCGGTATGACTTGGCGTTGTTCCG
CAGAAAGTCTTGCCATGACTCGCCTTCCAGGGGGCAGAAGTGGGTATGATGCCTGTCCAGCATCTCGATT
GGCAGGGCATCGAGCAGGGCCCGCTTGTTCTTCACGTGCCAGTACAGGGTAGGCTGCTCAACTCCCAGCT
TTTGAGCGAGTTTCCTTGTCGTCAGGCCTTCGATACCGACACCATTGAGTAATTCCAGAGCTCCGTTTAT
GACTTTGCTCTTGTCCAGCCTAGACATGGTGGCTAGCGTCTAACAAAAAAGCCAAAAACGGCCAGAATTT
AGCGGACAATTTACTAGTCTAACACTGAAAATTACATATTGACCCAAATGATTACATTTCAAAAGGTGCC
TAAAAAACTTCACAAAACACACTCGCCAACCCCGAGCGCATAGTTCAAAACCGGAGCTTCAGCTACTTAA
GAAGATAGGTACATAAAACCGACCAAAGAAACTGACGCCTCACTTATCCCTCCCCTCACCAGAGGTCCGG
CGCCTGTCGATTCAGGAGAGCCTACCCTAGGCCCGAACCCTGCGTCCTGCGACGGAGAAAAGCCTACCGC
ACACCTACCGGCAGGTGGCCCCACCCTGCATTATAAGCCAACAGAACGGGTGACGTCACGACACGACGAG
GGCGCGCGCTCCCAAAGGTACGGGTGCACTGCCCAACGGCACCGCCATAACTGCCGCCCCCGCAACAGAC
GACAAACCGAGTTCTCCAGTCAGTGACAAACTTCACGTCAGGGTCCCCAGATGGTGCCCCAGCCCATCTC
ACCCGAATAAGAGCTTTCCCGCATTAGCGAAGGCCTCAAGACCTTGGGTTCTTGCCGCCCACCATGCCCC
CCACCTTGTTTCAACGACCTCACAGCCCGCCTCACAAGCGTCTTCCATTCAAGACTCGGGAACAGCCGCC
ATTTTGCTGCGCTCCCCCCAACCCCCAGTTCAGGGCAACCTTGCTCGCGGACCCAGACTACAGCCCTTGG
CGGTCTCTCCACACGCTTCCGTCCCACCGAGCGGCCCGGCGGCCACGAAAGCCCCGGCCAGCCCAGCAGC
CCGCTACTCACCAAGTGACGATCACAGCGATCCACAAACAAGAACCGCGACCCAAATCCCGGCTGCGACG
GAACTAGCTGTGCCACACCCGGCGCGTCCTTATATAATCATCGGCGTTCACCGCCCCACGGAGATCCCTC
CGCAGAATCGCCGAGAAGGGACTACTTTTCCTCGCCTGTTCCGCTCTCTGGAAAGAAAACCAGTGCCCTA
GAGTCACCCAAGTCCCGTCCTAAAATGTCCTTCTGCTGATACTGGGGTTCTAAGGCCGAGTCTTATGAGC
AGCGGGCCGCTGTCCTGAGCGTCCGGGCGGAAGGATCAGGACGCTCGCTGCGCCCTTCGTCTGACGTGGC
AGCGCTCGCCGTGAGGAGGGGGGCGCCCGCGGGAGGCGCCAAAACCCGGCGCGGAGGCCACGCGTACTAG
ACGAGTTTACTCCCTATCAGTGATAGAGAACGATGTCGAGTTTACTCCCTATCAGTGATAGAGAACGTAT
GTCGAGTTTACTCCCTATCAGTGATAGAGAACGTATGTCGAGTTTACTCCCTATCAGTGATAGAGAACGT
ATGTCGAGTTTATCCCTATCAGTGATAGAGAACGTATGTCGAGTTTACTCCCTATCAGTGATAGAGAACG
TATGTCGAGGTAGGCGTGTACGGTGGGAGGCCTATATAAGCAGAGCTCGTTTAGTGAACCGTCAGATCGC
ACCGGGTGACTCTCTTAAGGTAGCCTTGCAGAAGTTGGTCGTGAGGCACTGGGCAGGTAAGTATCAAGGT
TACAAGACAGGTTTAAGGAGACCAATAGAAACTGGGCTTGTCGAGACAGAGAAGACTCTTGCGTTTCGGT
CGACTTCTAGAGCTCTGGAGGCTTGCTGAAGGCTGTATGCTAGAGACGTACAGATGCGTCTCACAGGACA
CAAGGCCTGTTACTAGCACTCACATGGAACAAATGGCCGAATTCGGCGCTAGCTGCTGATATCGCATACG
CGTGGACCAGATAGGCACCTATTGGTCTTACTGACATCCACTTTGCCTTTCTCTCCACAGGTGTCGGTAC
CGCGGGCCCGGGATCCACCGGTCACCATGGCTTCTAGAATCCTCTGGCATGAGATGTGGCATGAAGGCCT
GGAAGAGGCATCTCGTTTGTACTTTGGGGAAAGGAACGTGAAAGGCATGTTTGAGGTGCTGGAGCCCTTG
CATGCTATGATGGAACGGGGCCCCCAGACTCTGAAGGAAACATCCTTTAATCAGGCCTATGGTCGAGATT
TAATGGAGGCCCAAGAGTGGTGCAGGAAGTACATGAAATCAGGGAATGTCAAGGACCTCCTCCAAGCCTG
GGACCTCTATTATCATGTGTTCCGACGAATCTCAAAGACTAGTCCGGTCGCCACCATGGTGAGCAAGGGC
GAGGAGGATAACATGGCCATCATCAAGGAGTTCATGCGCTTCAAGGTGCACATGGAGGGCTCCGTGAACG
GCCACGAGTTCGAGATCGAGGGCGAGGGCGAGGGCCGCCCCTACGAGGGCACCCAGACCGCCAAGCTGAA
GGTGACCAAGGGTGGCCCCCTGCCCTTCGCCTGGGACATCCTGTCCCCTCAGTTCATGTACGGCTCCAAG
GCCTACGTGAAGCACCCCGCCGACATCCCCGACTACTTGAAGCTGTCCTTCCCCGAGGGCTTCAAGTGGG
AGCGCGTGATGAACTTCGAGGACGGCGGCGTGGTGACCGTGACCCAGGACTCCTCCCTGCAGGACGGCGA
GTTCATCTACAAGGTGAAGCTGCGCGGCACCAACTTCCCCTCCGACGGCCCCGTAATGCAGAAGAAGACC
ATGGGCTGGGAGGCCTCCTCCGAGCGGATGTACCCCGAGGACGGCGCCCTGAAGGGCGAGATCAAGCAGA
GGCTGAAGCTGAAGGACGGCGGCCACTACGACGCTGAGGTCAAGACCACCTACAAGGCCAAGAAGCCCGT
GCAGCTGCCCGGCGCCTACAACGTCAACATCAAGTTGGACATCACCTCCCACAACGAGGACTACACCATC
GTGGAACAGTACGAACGCGCCGAGGGCCGCCACTCCACCGGCGGCATGGACGAGCTGTATAAGGCCGGCT
CCAGCTCTGCCGAACAGAGCTTCCTGTTCTCCAGGGAGGAGGCGGACACGCTCAGGTTGAAGGTCGAGGA
GCTGGAAGGCGAGCGGAGTCGGCTGGAGGAGGAAAAGAGGATGCTGGAGGCACAGCTGGAGCGGCGAGCT
CTGCAGGGTGACTATGACCAGAGCAGGACCAAAGTGCTGCACATGAGCCTGAACCCCACCAGTGTGGCCA
GGCAGCGCCTGCACGAGGACCACAGCCAGCTGCAGGCGGAGTGCGAGCGACTGCGCGGGCTCCTGCGCGC
CATGGAGAGAGGAGGCACCGTCCCAGCCGACCTTGAGGCTGCCGCCGCGAGTCTGCCATCGTCCAAGGAG
GTGGCAGAGCTGAAGAAGCAGGTGGAGAGTGCCGAGCTGAAGAACCAGGCAGCTGCTGAGGTTTTCCAGA
CCAAGATCCAGGAGTTCCGCAAGGCCTGCTACACGCTCACCGGCTACCAGATCGACATCACCACGGAGAA
CCAGTACCGGCTGACCTCGCTGTACGCCGAGCACCCAGGCGACTGCCTCATCTTCAAGGCCACCAGCCCC
TCGGGTTCCAAGATGCAGCTACTGGAGACAGAGTTCTCACACACCGTGGGCGAGCTCATCGAGGTGCACC
TGCGGCGCCAGGACAGCATCCCTGCCTTCCTCAGCTCGCTCACCCTCGAGCTCTTCAGCCGCCAGACCGT
GGCGTAGGGATCCCTATGATGTACAAGTAAACACTCAGGTGCAGGCTGCCTATCAGAAGGTGGTGGCTGG
TGTGGCCAATGCCCTGGCTCACAAATACCACTGAGATCTTTTTCCCTCTGCCAAAAATTATGGGGACATC
ATGAAGCCCCTTGAGCATCTGACTTCTGGCTAATAAAGGAAATTTATTTTCATTGCAATAGTGTGTTGGA
ATTTTTTGTGTCTCTCACTCGGAAGGACATATGGGAGGGCAAATCATTTAAAACATCAGAATGAGTATTT
GGTTTAGAGTTTGGCAACATATGCCATATGCTGGCTGCCATGAACAAAGGTGGCTATAAAGAGGTCATCA
GTATATGAAACAGCCCCCTGCTGTCCATTCCTTATTCCATAGAAAAGCCTTGACTTGAGGTTAGATTTTT
TTTATATTTTGTTTTGTGTTATTTTTTTCTTTAACATCCCTAAAATTTTCCTTACATGTTTTACTAGCCA
GATTTTTCCTCCTCTCCTGACTACTCCCAGTCATAGCTGTCCCTCTTCTCTTATGAAGATCCCTCGACCT
GAGCGTCGAGCTAGCATATGGATCCATATAACTTCGTATAATGTATGCTATACGAAGTTATTACGATACC
GTCAACTTGTTTATTGCAGCTTATAATGGTTACAAATAAAGCAATAGCATCACAAATTTCACAAATAAAG
CATTTTTTTCACTGCATTCTAGTTGTGGTTTGTCCAAACTCATCAATGTATCTTAGGTACCCAGCTTTTG
TTCCCTTTAGTGAGGGTTAATTGCGCGCTTGGCGTAATCATGGTCATAGCTGTTTCCTGTGTGAAATTGT
TATCCGCTCACAATTCCACACAACATACGAGCCGGAAGCATAAAGTGTAAAGCCTGGGGTGCCTAATGAG
TGAGCTAACTCACATTAATTGCGTTGCGCTCACTGCCCGCTTTCCAGTCGGGAAACCTGTCGTGCCAGCT
GCATTAATGAATCGGCCAACGCGCGGGGAGAGGCGGTTTGCGTATTGGGCGCTCTTCCGCTTCCTCGCTC
ACTGACTCGCTGCGCTCGGTCGTTCGGCTGCGGCGAGCGGTATCAGCTCACTCAAAGGCGGTAATACGGT
TATCCACAGAATCAGGGGATAACGCAGGAAAGAACATGTGAGCAAAAGGCCAGCAAAAGGCCAGGAACCG
TAAAAAGGCCGCGTTGCTGGCGTTTTTCCATAGGCTCCGCCCCCCTGACGAGCATCACAAAAATCGACGC
TCAAGTCAGAGGTGGCGAAACCCGACAGGACTATAAAGATACCAGGCGTTTCCCCCTGGAAGCTCCCTCG
TGCGCTCTCCTGTTCCGACCCTGCCGCTTACCGGATACCTGTCCGCCTTTCTCCCTTCGGGAAGCGTGGC
GCTTTCTCATAGCTCACGCTGTAGGTATCTCAGTTCGGTGTAGGTCGTTCGCTCCAAGCTGGGCTGTGTG
CACGAACCCCCCGTTCAGCCCGACCGCTGCGCCTTATCCGGTAACTATCGTCTTGAGTCCAACCCGGTAA
GACACGACTTATCGCCACTGGCAGCAGCCACTGGTAACAGGATTAGCAGAGCGAGGTATGTAGGCGGTGC
TACAGAGTTCTTGAAGTGGTGGCCTAACTACGGCTACACTAGAAGAACAGTATTTGGTATCTGCGCTCTG
CTGAAGCCAGTTACCTTCGGAAAAAGAGTTGGTAGCTCTTGATCCGGCAAACAAACCACCGCTGGTAGCG
GTGGTTTTTTTGTTTGCAAGCAGCAGATTACGCGCAGAAAAAAAGGATCTCAAGAAGATCCTTTGATCTT
TTCTACGGGGTCTGACGCTCAGTGGAACGAAAACTCACGTTAAGGGATTTTGGTCATGAGATTATCAAAA
AGGATCTTCACCTAGATCCTTTTAAATTAAAAATGAAGTTTTAAATCAATCTAAAGTATATATGAGTAAA
CTTGGTCTGACAGTTACCAATGCTTAATCAGTGAGGCACCTATCTCAGCGATCTGTCTATTTCGTTCATC
CATAGTTGCCTGACTCCCCGTCGTGTAGATAACTACGATACGGGAGGGCTTACCATCTGGCCCCAGTGCT
GCAATGATACCGCGAGACCCACGCTCACCGGCTCCAGATTTATCAGCAATAAACCAGCCAGCCGGAAGGG
CCGAGCGCAGAAGTGGTCCTGCAACTTTATCCGCCTCCATCCAGTCTATTAATTGTTGCCGGGAAGCTAG
AGTAAGTAGTTCGCCAGTTAATAGTTTGCGCAACGTTGTTGCCATTGCTACAGGCATCGTGGTGTCACGC
TCGTCGTTTGGTATGGCTTCATTCAGCTCCGGTTCCCAACGATCAAGGCGAGTTACATGATCCCCCATGT
TGTGCAAAAAAGCGGTTAGCTCCTTCGGTCCTCCGATCGTTGTCAGAAGTAAGTTGGCCGCAGTGTTATC
ACTCATGGTTATGGCAGCACTGCATAATTCTCTTACTGTCATGCCATCCGTAAGATGCTTTTCTGTGACT
GGTGAGTACTCAACCAAGTCATTCTGAGAATAGTGTATGCGGCGACCGAGTTGCTCTTGCCCGGCGTCAA
TACGGGATAATACCGCGCCACATAGCAGAACTTTAAAAGTGCTCATCATTGGAAAACGTTCTTCGGGGCG
AAAACTCTCAAGGATCTTACCGCTGTTGAGATCCAGTTCGATGTAACCCACTCGTGCACCCAACTGATCT
TCAGCATCTTTTACTTTCACCAGCGTTTCTGGGTGAGCAAAAACAGGAAGGCAAAATGCCGCAAAAAAGG
GAATAAGGGCGACACGGAAATGTTGAATACTCATACTCTTCCTTTTTCAATATTATTGAAGCATTTATCA
GGGTTATTGTCTCATGAGCGGATACATATTTGAATGTATTTAGAAAAATAAACAAATAGGGGTTCCGCGC
ACATTTCCCCGAAAAGTGCC
Features (pLannotate 1.2.2; 42 found; start..end, strand, type, name):
     52..100     +  polyA_signal   HSV TK poly(A) signal: herpes simplex virus thymidine kinase polyadenylation signal (Cole and Stacy, 1985)
    312..345     -  protein_bind   lox2272: Cre-mediated recombination occurs in the 8-bp core sequence (GGATACTT). lox2272 sites are compatible with each other, but incompatible with loxP or loxN sites (Lee and Saito, 1988). Cre recombinase
    403..483     +  intron         chimeric intron (fragment): chimera between introns from human β-globin and immunoglobulin heavy chain genes
    501..527     +  ncRNA          5' miR-155: sequence upstream of the precursor of mouse miR-155 microRNA (Uva et al., 2013) miRNA
    591..632     +  ncRNA          3' miR-155: sequence downstream of the precursor of mouse miR-155 microRNA (Uva et al., 2013) miRNA
    674..724     +  intron         chimeric intron (fragment): chimera between introns from human β-globin and immunoglobulin heavy chain genes
    729..755     +  misc_feature   MCS (fragment): multiple cloning site
    765..1379    +  CDS            MIS12: MIS12_HUMAN - Experimental evidence at protein level: Swiss-Prot protein existence level 1. Part of the MIS12 complex which is required for normal chromosome alignment and segregation and for kinetochore formation during mitosis (PubMed:12515822, PubMed:15502821, PubMed:16585270). Essential for proper kinetochore microtubule attachments (PubMed:23891108). From Homo sapiens (Human).
   1398..2114    +  CDS            EGFP: EGFP is a basic (constitutively fluorescent) green fluorescent protein published in 1996, derived from Aequorea victoria. It is reported to be a rapidly-maturing weak dimer with moderate acid sensitivity.
   2133..2453    +  CDS            DmrB: F36V mutant of FK506-binding protein FKBP12 binds synthetic ligands that do not bind wild-type FKBP
   2460..2780    +  CDS            FKBP: human FK506-binding protein FKBP12 synthetic gene with alternative codons
   2793..3116    +  CDS            FKBP: human FK506-binding protein FKBP12
   3180..3221    -  misc_feature   MCS (fragment): pBluescript multiple cloning site
   3223..3809    +  misc_feature   IRES2: internal ribosome entry site (IRES) of the encephalomyocarditis virus (EMCV)
   3810..4407    +  CDS            PuroR (fragment): puromycin N-acetyltransferase; pac from Streptomyces alboniger; confers resistance to puromycin
   4438..4503    +  CDS            dmpM (fragment): DMPM_STRAD - Protein inferred from homology: Swiss-Prot protein existence level 3. From Streptomyces alboniger.
   4530..4641    +  polyA_signal   bGH poly(A) signal: bovine growth hormone polyadenylation signal
   4737..4858    -  polyA_signal   SV40 poly(A) signal: SV40 polyadenylation signal
   4881..4965    -  CDS            large T antigen (fragment): large T antigen from SV40 (simian virus 40)
   4990..5697    -  CDS            rtTA3: reverse tetracycline transactivator 3 activates expression from Tet-responsive promoters in the presence of doxycycline
   5708..6919    -  promoter       UbC promoter: human ubiquitin C promoter
   6932..7210    +  promoter       tight TRE promoter (fragment): Tet-responsive promoter PTight, consisting of seven tet operator sequences followed by the minimal CMV promoter
   7267..7347    +  intron         chimeric intron (fragment): chimera between introns from human β-globin and immunoglobulin heavy chain genes
   7365..7391    +  ncRNA          5' miR-155: sequence upstream of the precursor of mouse miR-155 microRNA (Uva et al., 2013) miRNA
   7417..7458    +  ncRNA          3' miR-155: sequence downstream of the precursor of mouse miR-155 microRNA (Uva et al., 2013) miRNA
   7500..7550    +  intron         chimeric intron (fragment): chimera between introns from human β-globin and immunoglobulin heavy chain genes
   7555..7582    +  misc_feature   MCS (fragment): multiple cloning site
   7599..7877    +  CDS            FRB*: T2098L mutant of FKBP-rapamycin binding domain of human FRAP binds synthetic ligands such as AP21967
   7896..8603    +  CDS            mCherry: mCherry is a basic (constitutively fluorescent) red fluorescent protein published in 2004, derived from Discosoma sp.. It is reported to be a very rapidly-maturing monomer with low acid sensitivity.
   8601..9314    +  CDS            MAD1L1 (fragment): MD1L1_HUMAN - Also known as MAD1, TXBP181. Experimental evidence at protein level: Swiss-Prot protein existence level 1. [Isoform 3]: Sequesters MAD2L1 in the cytoplasm preventing its function as an activator of the mitotic spindle assembly checkpoint (SAC) resulting in SAC impairment and chromosomal instability in hepatocellular carcinomas. From Homo sapiens (Human).
   9346..9411    +  CDS            HBB (fragment): HBB_PONPY - Experimental evidence at transcript level: Swiss-Prot protein existence level 2. Involved in oxygen transport from the lung to the various peripheral tissues. From Pongo pygmaeus (Bornean orangutan).
   9482..9537    +  polyA_signal   β-globin poly(A) signal: rabbit β-globin polyadenylation signal (Gil and Proudfoot, 1987)
   9898..9931    -  protein_bind   loxP: Cre-mediated recombination occurs in the 8-bp core sequence (GCATACAT). Cre recombinase
   9944..10065   +  polyA_signal   SV40 poly(A) signal: SV40 polyadenylation signal
  10084..10102   -  promoter       T3 promoter: promoter for bacteriophage T3 RNA polymerase
  10145..10167   -  protein_bind   lac operator (fragment): The lac repressor binds to the lac operator to inhibit transcription in E. coli. This inhibition can be relieved by adding lactose or isopropyl-β-D-thiogalactopyranoside (IPTG). lac repressor encoded by lacI
  10171..10201   -  promoter       lac promoter: promoter for the E. coli lac operon
  10216..10237   -  protein_bind   CAP binding site: CAP binding activates transcription in the presence of cAMP. E. coli catabolite activator protein
  10250..10342   -  CDS            lacI (fragment): lac repressor; lacI; The lac repressor binds to the lac operator to inhibit transcription in E. coli. This inhibition can be relieved by adding lactose or isopropyl-β-D-thiogalactopyranoside (IPTG).
  10525..11113   -  rep_origin     ori: high-copy-number ColE1/pMB1/pBR322/pUC origin of replication
  11284..12144   -  CDS            AmpR: β-lactamase; bla; confers resistance to ampicillin, carbenicillin, and related antibiotics
  12145..12249   -  promoter       AmpR promoter: bla
