[The description below was written by a language model from this plasmid's Addgene catalogue record and pLannotate feature annotations shown in this document.]
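Description:
pERB172 is a 12.3 kb mammalian expression plasmid built on an inducible knockdown/cDNA RMCE (recombinase-mediated cassette exchange) backbone. It is propagated in E. coli as a high-copy plasmid through a ColE1/pUC-type origin with ampicillin selection. The mammalian payload lies between a lox2272 site and a loxP site. These two sites are incompatible with each other, so Cre recombinase can swap the whole cassette, in a defined orientation, into a genomic locus carrying the matching pair.

No promoter is annotated upstream of the first unit, and the record does not say what drives it; in RMCE designs this is often supplied by the acceptor locus. This unit begins with a chimeric intron holding miR-155 flanking sequences, which most likely carry the FKBP-targeted miRNA listed in the catalogue. Next comes human Mis12 fused to EGFP and three tandem FKBP12-type domains, one of which is annotated as the F36V variant. An EMCV IRES then links a puromycin resistance gene for selecting integrants, and the unit ends in a bGH poly(A) signal.

On the opposite strand, a UbC promoter expresses rtTA3. This activates a tight TRE promoter in the presence of doxycycline, driving a second intron/miR-155 scaffold and FRB (annotated as T2098L) fused to mCherry and Mad1 residues 485–718 carrying an "AAA" mutation, followed by a β-globin poly(A) signal.

Together these parts form a chemically induced dimerization system. Mis12-GFP-FKBPx3 acts as a constitutive kinetochore anchor, and a rapamycin-type dimerizer can recruit the doxycycline-induced FRB-mCherry-Mad1 fragment to it. The associated study used this approach to test whether placing Mad1 on metaphase kinetochores reactivates the mitotic checkpoint. The AAA variant is presumably a mutant comparison, though the record does not define it.
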