Addgene plasmid #58290: pERB172
Purpose: const. Mis12-GFP-FKBP3; ind. FRB-mCH-Mad1^485-718-AAA
Depositing lab: Michael Lampson. Depositing organization: University of Pennsylvania. Publication: Recruitment of Mad1 to metaphase kinetochores is sufficient to reactivate the mitotic checkpoint. Ballister ER, Riegman M, Lampson MA. J Cell Biol. 2014 Mar 17;204(6):901-8. doi: 10.1083/jcb.201311113. PubMed 24637323.
Backbone
  Vector backbone: inducible knockdown/cDNA RMCE
  Vector type: Mammalian Expression
Growth in bacteria
  Bacterial resistance: Ampicillin, 100 μg/mL
  Growth temperature: 37°C
  Growth strain: DH5alpha
  Copy number: High Copy
Gene/Insert 1
  Gene/Insert name: Mis12-GFP-FKBPx3 (alt name: pERB172)
  Species: H. sapiens (human)
  Tag / fusion protein: GFP
Gene/Insert 2
  Gene/Insert name: inducible FRB-mCh
  Species: H. sapiens (human)
  Tag / fusion protein: mCherry (C terminal on insert)
Gene/Insert 3
  Gene/Insert name: FKBP-targeted miRNA
Gene/Insert 4
  Gene/Insert name: FRB-mCh-Mad1^485-718-AAA
  Tag / fusion protein: mCherry
Terms and licenses: Academic/Nonprofit Terms; Industry Terms: Not Available to Industry
How to cite: pERB172 was a gift from Michael Lampson (Addgene plasmid # 58290 ; http://n2t.net/addgene:58290 ; RRID:Addgene_58290)
