>Addgene plasmid #58290 | pERB172 | addgene partial sequence | sequence record 102069 | EGFP-N 5'-CGTCGCCGTCCAGCTCGACCAG-3'
GCTCACCATGGTGGCGACTGCTAGCATAGATATTTTCAGTCGTTTCGATTCCTTTTCCACATTGTCTCTA
ATGTTCTGTAGTTTTCTGGAGTTCTGAACCAGGGATACTAAACTCTCCCTAAAATCACTAGTCCCATGAT
CTCTGCCAACATTATGAAGCTCATCAAAGAAAGTCAACGTCTGTTTGAGTTTGGCCTGAACAATTTTTTG
CTCTTCTAATTCTGCAAGAAGGGCCTGCTTAGTACATAATTCAGTCTTGTACTTCTCCTGTAACTGTTCA
ATTTCTTTCTGGAGATGCTGAAAATCTTCCTCACTATAAGGTGTCTCCTTACATTTATCTTCAGGAAGCA
AGATGTTTGAGGGAATACGTAAAATCAGCTGCAAAAACAGTTGCTCCATTTTGCTAAAAAGGTTATCAAA
ATGTCCTTTCATGAAGCAAAGAAACTTCTCTGTGCATTTGCGAATCTGCACTGGGCTAATGTCACAGTCT
GGGATGCCATCCAGCTTCTTCAGAATAACCTGTTCAACGGCCTGCATCACTTCAAATAGGTAGTCTTGAA
ATGCAATGTAGATCCGAAGCATGCACGTTTGTGGCGTGAAGCCAAAGAACTGGGCCTCGTAGGTCATTGG
ATCCACAGACATGGTGGCGCGCCGGTGGATCCCGGGCCCGCGGTACCGACACCTGTGGAGAGAAAGGCAA
AGTGGATGTCAGTAAGACCAATAGGTGCCTATCTGGTCCACGCGTATGCGATATCAGCAGCTAGCG
