>Addgene plasmid #58290 | pERB172 | addgene partial sequence | sequence record 102070 | EGFP-C 5'-CATGGTCCTGCTGGAGTTCGTG-3'
TGGTGAATTCTCTAGAGGAGTGCAGGTGGAAACCATCTCCCCAGGAGACGGGCGCACCTTCCCCAAGCGC
GGCCAGACCTGCGTGGTGCACTACACCGGGATGCTTGAAGATGGAAAGAAATTTGATTCCTCCCGGGACA
GAAACAAGCCCTTTAAGTTTATGCTAGGCAAGCAGGAGGTGATCCGAGGCTGGGAAGAAGGGGTTGCCCA
GATGAGTGTGGGTCAGAGAGCCAAACTGACTATATCTCCAGATTATGCCTATGGTGCCACTGGGCACCCA
GGCATCATCCCACCACATGCCACTCTCGTCTTCGATGTGGAGCTTCTAAAACTGGAAACTAGAGGCGTGC
AGGTCGAGACCATCAGCCCCGGCGACGGCCGCACCTTTCCCAAGAGAGGCCAGACTTGCGTGGTCCACTA
CACCGGCATGCTGGAGGACGGCAAGAAGTTCGACAGCAGCCGCGACCGCAACAAGCCCTTCAAGTTCATG
CTGGGCAAACAGGAAGTGATCCGCGGCTGGGAGGAAGGCGTGGCTCAGATGAGCGTGGGGCAGCGGGCCA
AGCTGACCATCAGCCCCGACTATGCCTACGGCGCCACCGGCCACCCCGGCATCATCCCCCCCCACGCCAC
CCTGGTGTTCGACGTGGAGCTGCTGAAGCTGGAGACTAGTGAATTCGGAGTGCAGGTGGAAACCATCTCC
CCAGGAGACGGGCGCACCTTCCCCAAGCGCGGCCAGACCTGCGTGGTGCACTACACCGGGATGCTTGAAG
AT
