>Addgene plasmid #58290 | pERB172 | addgene partial sequence | sequence record 105639 | pCDH-rev 5'-GCATTCCTTTGGCGAGAG-3'
CACATTGCCAAAAGACGGCAATATGGTGGAAAATAACATATAGACAAACGCACACCGGCCTTATTCCAAG
CGGCTTCGGCCAGTAACGTTAGGGGGGGGGGAGGGAGAGGGGCGGATCCCCCGGGCTGCAGGAATTCGAT
ATCAAGCTTATCGATGCAATTGTTAACATGCATAGGCAGCCTGCACCTCCGGTTATCCGGAGAATAGGGC
CCTCTAGATCATTCCAGTTTTAGAAGCTCCACATCGAAGACGAGAGTGGCATGTGGTGGGATGATGCCTG
GGTGCCCAGTGGCACCATAGGCATAATCTGGAGATATAGTCAGTTTGGCTCTCTGACCCACACTCATCTG
GGCAACCCCTTCTTCCCAGCCTCGGATCACCTCCTGCTTGCCTAGCATAAACTTAAAGGGCTTGTTTCTG
TCCCGGGAGGAATCAAATTTCTTTCCATCTTCAAGCATCCCGGTGTAGTGCACCACGCAGGTCTGGCCGC
GCTTGGGGAAGGTGCGCCCGTCTCCTGGGGAGATGGTTTCCACCTGCACTCCGAATTCACTAGTCTCCAG
CTTCAGCAGCTCCACGTCGAACACCA
