>Addgene plasmid #58290 | pERB172 | addgene partial sequence | sequence record 105640 | LNCX 5'-AGCTCGTTTAGTGAACCGTCAGATC-3'
GCAGAAGTTGGTCGTGAGGCACTGGGCAGGTAAGTATCAAGGTTACAAGACAGGTTTAAGGAGACCAATA
GAAACTGGGCTTGTCGAGACAGAGAAGACTCTTGCGTTTCGGTCGACTTCTAGAGCTCTGGAGGCTTGCT
GAAGGCTGTATGCTAGAGACGTACAGATGCGTCTCACAGGACACAAGGCCTGTTACTAGCACTCACATGG
AACAAATGGCCGAATTCGGCGCTAGCTGCTGATATCGCATACGCGTGGACCAGATAGGCACCTATTGGTC
TTACTGACATCCACTTTGCCTTTCTCTCCACAGGTGTCGGTACCGCGGGCCCGGGATCCACCGGTCACCA
TGGCTTCTAGAATCCTCTGGCATGAGATGTGGCATGAAGGCCTGGAAGAGGCATCTCGTTTGTACTTTGG
GGAAAGGAACGTGAAAGGCATGTTTGAGGTGCTGGAGCCCTTGCATGCTATGATGGAACGGGGCCCCCAG
ACTCTGAAGGAAACATCCTTTAATCAGGCCTATGGTCGAGATTTAATGGAGGCCCAAGAGTGGTGCAGGA
AGTACATGAAATCAGGGAATGTCAAGGACCTCCTCCAAGCCTGGGACCTCTATTATCATGTGTTCCGACG
AATCTCAAAGACTAGTCCGGTCGCCACCATGGTGAGCAAGGGCGAGGAGGATAACATGGCCATCATC
