>Addgene plasmid #58290 | pERB172 | addgene partial sequence | sequence record 109266 | mCherry-F 5'-ccccgtaatgcagaagaaga-3'
GAGGACGGCGCCCTGAAGGGCGAGATCAAGCAGAGGCTGAAGCTGAAGGACGGCGGCCACTACGACGCTG
AGGTCAAGACCACCTACAAGGCCAAGAAGCCCGTGCAGCTGCCCGGCGCCTACAACGTCAACATCAAGTT
GGACATCACCTCCCACAACGAGGACTACACCATCGTGGAACAGTACGAACGCGCCGAGGGCCGCCACTCC
ACCGGCGGCATGGACGAGCTGTATAAGGCCGGCTCCAGCTCTGCCGAACAGAGCTTCCTGTTCTCCAGGG
AGGAGGCGGACACGCTCAGGTTGAAGGTCGAGGAGCTGGAAGGCGAGCGGAGTCGGCTGGAGGAGGAAAA
GAGGATGCTGGAGGCACAGCTGGAGCGGCGAGCTCTGCAGGGTGACTATGACCAGAGCAGGACCAAAGTG
CTGCACATGAGCCTGAACCCCACCAGTGTGGCCAGGCAGCGCCTGCACGAGGACCACAGCCAGCTGCAGG
CGGAGTGCGAGCGACTGCGCGGGCTCCTGCGCGCCATGGAGAGAGGAGGCACCGTCCCAGCCGACCTTGA
GGCTGCCGCCGCGAGTCTGCCATCGTCCAAGGAGGTGGCAGAGCTGAAGAAGCAGGTGGAGAGTGCCGAG
CTGAAGAACCAGGCAGCTGCTGAGGTTTTCCAGACCAAGATCCAGGAGTTCCGCAAGGCCTGCTACACGC
TCACCGGCTACCAGATCGACATCACCACGGAGAACCAGTACCGGCTGACCTCGCTGTACGCCGAGCACCC
AGGCGACTGCCTCATCTTCAAGGCCACCAG
